>Addgene plasmid #161142 | pDONR221-SLC22A20P_STOP | depositor full sequence | sequence record 312218 | Full Sequence
CTTTCCTGCGTTATCCCCTGATTCTGTGGATAACCGTATTACCGCCTTTGAGTGAGCTGATACCGCTCGC
CGCAGCCGAACGACCGAGCGCAGCGAGTCAGTGAGCGAGGAAGCGGAAGAGCGCCCAATACGCAAACCGC
CTCTCCCCGCGCGTTGGCCGATTCATTAATGCAGCTGGCACGACAGGTTTCCCGACTGGAAAGCGGGCAG
TGAGCGCAACGCAATTAATACGCGTACCGCTAGCCAGGAAGAGTTTGTAGAAACGCAAAAAGGCCATCCG
TCAGGATGGCCTTCTGCTTAGTTTGATGCCTGGCAGTTTATGGCGGGCGTCCTGCCCGCCACCCTCCGGG
CCGTTGCTTCACAACGTTCAAATCCGCTCCCGGCGGATTTGTCCTACTCAGGAGAGCGTTCACCGACAAA
CAACAGATAAAACGAAAGGCCCAGTCTTCCGACTGAGCCTTTCGTTTTATTTGATGCCTGGCAGTTCCCT
ACTCTCGCGTTAACGCTAGCATGGATGTTTTCCCAGTCACGACGTTGTAAAACGACGGCCAGTCTTAAGC
TCGGGCCCCAAATAATGATTTTATTTTGACTGATAGTGACCTGTTCGTTGCAACACATTGATGAGCAATG
CTTTTTTATAATGCCAACTTTGTACAAAAAAGCAGGCTCCACCATGGCCTTCACCGACCTGCTGGATGCA
CTGGGAAGCATGGGCCGGTTTCAGCTGAACCACACAGCCCTGCTGCTGCTGCCATGCGGACTGCTGGCAT
GTCACAACTTCCTGCAGAACTTCACCGCAGCAGTGCCACCTCACCACTGCAGGGGACCAGCAAACCACAC
CGAGGCCAGCACAAATGACTCCGGAGCATGGCTGAGGGCAACCATCCCTCTGGATCAGCTGGGAGCACCT
GAGCCATGTCGGAGATTCACAAAGCCACAGTGGGCCCTGCTGTCCCCAAACAGCTCCATCCCTGGAGCAG
CAACCGAGGGATGCAAGGACGGATGGGTGTACAATCGGAGCGTGTTCCCAAGCACCATCGTGATGGAGTG
GGACCTGGTGTGCGAGGCACGGACACTGAGAGATCTGGCCCAGTCCGTGTACATGGCAGGCGTGCTGGTG
GGAGCAGCCGTGTTCGGCTCTCTGGCAGATAGGCTGGGATGCAAGGGACCACTGGTGTGGTCTTATCTGC
AGCTGGCAGCAAGCGGAGCAGCAACCGCCTACTTCTCTAGCTTTTCTGCCTATTGCGTGTTCCGGTTCCT
GATGGGCATGACATTCAGCGGCATCATCCTGAATAGCGTGTCCCTGGTGGTGGAGTGGATGCCTACCAGG
GGAAGGACAGTGGCAGGAATCCTGCTGGGCTACTCTTTTACCCTGGGACAGCTGATCCTGGCAGGAGTGG
CCTATCTGATCAGGCCATGGAGGTGCCTGCAGTTCGCAATCAGCGCCCCCTTTCTGATCTTCTTTCTGTA
CTCCTGGTGGCTGCCAGAGTCCTCTAGGTGGCTGCTGCTGCACGGCAAGTCCCAGCTGGCCGTGCAGAAC
CTGCAGAAGGTGGCCGCCATGAATGGAAGGAAGGAGGAGGGAGAGCGCCTGACCAAGGAAGTGATGAGCT
CCTATATCCAGTCCGAGTTCGCCAGCGTGTGCACATCTAACAGCATCCTGGACCTGTTTCGGACCCCCGC
CATCAGAAAGGTGACATGCTGTCTGATGGTCATCTGGTTCTCCAATTCTGTGGCCTACTATGGCCTGGCC
ATGGATCTGCAGAAGTTCGGCCTGAGCCTGTACCTGGTGCAGGCCCTGTTTGGCATCATCAACACCCCTG
CAATGCTGGTGGCAACCGCAACAATGATCTATGTGGGCAGGCGCGCAACAGTGGCATCCTTCCTGATCCT
GGCCGGCCTGATGGTCATCGCCAATATGTTTGTGCCAGAGGGCACCCAGATCCTGTGCACAGCACAGGCC
GCCCTGGGCAAGGGATGCCTGGCCTCTAGCTTCATCTGCGTGTACCTGTTCACCGGCGAGCTGTATCCCA
CAGAGATCCGGCAGATGGGAATGGGATTCGCAAGCGTGCACGCAAGACTGGGAGGACTGACCGCACCTCT
GGTGACCACACTGGGCGAGTACTCCACCATCCTGCCACCCGTGTCTTTTGGCGCAACAGCAATCCTGGCA
GGACTGGCCGTGTGCGTGCTGACCGAGACAAGGAACATGCCCCTGGTGGAGACCATCGCCGCCATGGAGC
GGAGAGTGAAGGAGGGCTCCTCTAAGAAGCACGTGGAGGAGAAGAGCGAGGAGATCTCCCTGCAGCAGCT
GAGGGCAAGCCCTCTGAAGGAGACAATCTAAGACCCAGCTTTCTTGTACAAAGTTGGCATTATAAGAAAG
CATTGCTTATCAATTTGTTGCAACGAACAGGTCACTATCAGTCAAAATAAAATCATTATTTGCCATCCAG
CTGATATCCCCTATAGTGAGTCGTATTACATGGTCATAGCTGTTTCCTGGCAGCTCTGGCCCGTGTCTCA
AAATCTCTGATGTTACATTGCACAAGATAAAATAATATCATCATGAACAATAAAACTGTCTGCTTACATA
AACAGTAATACAAGGGGTGTTATGAGCCATATTCAACGGGAAACGTCGAGGCCGCGATTAAATTCCAACA
TGGATGCTGATTTATATGGGTATAAATGGGCTCGCGATAATGTCGGGCAATCAGGTGCGACAATCTATCG
CTTGTATGGGAAGCCCGATGCGCCAGAGTTGTTTCTGAAACATGGCAAAGGTAGCGTTGCCAATGATGTT
ACAGATGAGATGGTCAGACTAAACTGGCTGACGGAATTTATGCCTCTTCCGACCATCAAGCATTTTATCC
GTACTCCTGATGATGCATGGTTACTCACCACTGCGATCCCCGGAAAAACAGCATTCCAGGTATTAGAAGA
ATATCCTGATTCAGGTGAAAATATTGTTGATGCGCTGGCAGTGTTCCTGCGCCGGTTGCATTCGATTCCT
GTTTGTAATTGTCCTTTTAACAGCGATCGCGTATTTCGTCTCGCTCAGGCGCAATCACGAATGAATAACG
GTTTGGTTGATGCGAGTGATTTTGATGACGAGCGTAATGGCTGGCCTGTTGAACAAGTCTGGAAAGAAAT
GCATAAACTTTTGCCATTCTCACCGGATTCAGTCGTCACTCATGGTGATTTCTCACTTGATAACCTTATT
TTTGACGAGGGGAAATTAATAGGTTGTATTGATGTTGGACGAGTCGGAATCGCAGACCGATACCAGGATC
TTGCCATCCTATGGAACTGCCTCGGTGAGTTTTCTCCTTCATTACAGAAACGGCTTTTTCAAAAATATGG
TATTGATAATCCTGATATGAATAAATTGCAGTTTCATTTGATGCTCGATGAGTTTTTCTAATCAGAATTG
GTTAATTGGTTGTAACACTGGCAGAGCATTACGCTGACTTGACGGGACGGCGCAAGCTCATGACCAAAAT
CCCTTAACGTGAGTTACGCGTCGTTCCACTGAGCGTCAGACCCCGTAGAAAAGATCAAAGGATCTTCTTG
AGATCCTTTTTTTCTGCGCGTAATCTGCTGCTTGCAAACAAAAAAACCACCGCTACCAGCGGTGGTTTGT
TTGCCGGATCAAGAGCTACCAACTCTTTTTCCGAAGGTAACTGGCTTCAGCAGAGCGCAGATACCAAATA
CTGTTCTTCTAGTGTAGCCGTAGTTAGGCCACCACTTCAAGAACTCTGTAGCACCGCCTACATACCTCGC
TCTGCTAATCCTGTTACCAGTGGCTGCTGCCAGTGGCGATAAGTCGTGTCTTACCGGGTTGGACTCAAGA
CGATAGTTACCGGATAAGGCGCAGCGGTCGGGCTGAACGGGGGGTTCGTGCACACAGCCCAGCTTGGAGC
GAACGACCTACACCGAACTGAGATACCTACAGCGTGAGCTATGAGAAAGCGCCACGCTTCCCGAAGGGAG
AAAGGCGGACAGGTATCCGGTAAGCGGCAGGGTCGGAACAGGAGAGCGCACGAGGGAGCTTCCAGGGGGA
AACGCCTGGTATCTTTATAGTCCTGTCGGGTTTCGCCACCTCTGACTTGAGCGTCGATTTTTGTGATGCT
CGTCAGGGGGGCGGAGCCTATGGAAAAACGCCAGCAACGCGGCCTTTTTACGGTTCCTGGCCTTTTGCTG
GCCTTTTGCTCACATGTT
Features (pLannotate 1.2.2; 10 found; start..end, strand, type, name):
    121..213     +  CDS            lacI (fragment): lac repressor; lacI; The lac repressor binds to the lac operator to inhibit transcription in E. coli. This inhibition can be relieved by adding lactose or isopropyl-β-D-thiogalactopyranoside (IPTG).
    268..295     -  terminator     rrnB T2 terminator: transcription terminator T2 from the E. coli rrnB gene
    427..470     +  terminator     rrnB T1 terminator: Escherichia coli rrnB; transcription terminator T1 from the E. coli rrnB gene
    517..553     -  CDS            lacZα (fragment): LacZα fragment of β-galactosidase; lacZ fragment
    569..668     +  protein_bind   attL1: mutant version of attL; recombination site for the Gateway® LR reaction LR Clonase™
    674..2338    +  CDS            SLC22A20P: S22AK_HUMAN - Also known as OAT6, SLC22A20. Experimental evidence at transcript level: Swiss-Prot protein existence level 2. Organic anion transporter that mediates the uptake of estrone sulfate. Inhibited by probenecid, propionate, 2-methylbutyrate, 3- methylbutyrate, benzoate, heptanoate and 2-ethylhaxanoate. May act as an odorant transporter (By similarity). From Homo sapiens (Human).
   2343..2442    -  protein_bind   attL2: mutant version of attL; recombination site for the Gateway® LR reaction LR Clonase™
   2460..2478    -  promoter       T7 promoter: promoter for bacteriophage T7 RNA polymerase
   2612..3421    +  CDS            KanR: aminoglycoside phosphotransferase; aph(3')-Ia; confers resistance to kanamycin in bacteria or G418 (Geneticin®) in eukaryotes
   3568..4156    +  rep_origin     ori: high-copy-number ColE1/pMB1/pBR322/pUC origin of replication
