[The description below was written by a language model from this plasmid's Addgene catalogue record and pLannotate feature annotations shown in this document.]
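Description:
pDONR221-SLC22A20P_STOP is a Gateway entry clone built on the pDONR221 backbone, carrying a codon-optimized open reading frame for human SLC22A20P (also called SLC22A20 or OAT6). This solute carrier is annotated as an organic anion transporter that mediates estrone sulfate uptake and may act as an odorant transporter. The full plasmid is about 4.2 kb, with an insert of roughly 1.67 kb. It is maintained in E. coli at high copy number through a ColE1/pUC-type origin of replication and is selected with kanamycin via the aminoglycoside phosphotransferase (KanR) gene.

The ORF lies between attL1 and attL2 sites, which are the substrates for the LR Clonase reaction. This allows directional, in-frame transfer of the coding sequence into any attR-containing destination vector. Although the catalogue lists the vector type as mammalian expression, the annotated features show no eukaryotic promoter or polyadenylation signal, so expression depends on the destination vector chosen. Upstream of the cassette, rrnB T1 and T2 terminators insulate the insert from read-through transcription in bacteria. A T7 promoter sits just beyond attL2, oriented back toward the insert. The short lacI and lacZα fragments are backbone remnants with no evident function.

This version retains a STOP codon at the end of the ORF, so it suits native or N-terminally tagged expression rather than C-terminal fusions, and a companion clone without the stop codon exists for those. The plasmid belongs to a consortium collection of SLC transporter clones made to support transporter research and drug discovery.
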