Addgene plasmid #161142: pDONR221-SLC22A20P_STOP
Purpose: Gateway entry clone with codon-optimized ORF sequence for subcloning into custom expression vectors. Contains a STOP codon at the end of the codon-optimized ORF sequence.
Depositing lab: RESOLUTE Consortium & Giulio Superti-Furga. Depositing organization: CeMM Research Center for Molecular Medicine. Publication: The RESOLUTE consortium: unlocking SLC transporters for drug discovery. Superti-Furga G, Lackner D, Wiedmer T, Ingles-Prieto A, Barbosa B, Girardi E, Goldmann U, Gurtl B, Klavins K, Klimek C, Lindinger S, Lineiro-Retes E, Muller AC, Onstein S, Redinger G, Reil D, Sedlyarov V, Wolf G, Crawford M, Everley R, ... Steppan CM. Nat Rev Drug Discov. 2020 Jul;19(7):429-430. doi: 10.1038/d41573-020-00056-6. PubMed 32265506.
Backbone
  Vector backbone: pDONR221
  Backbone manufacturer: ThermoFisher Scientific
  Backbone size w/o insert (bp): 2550
  Vector type: Mammalian Expression
Growth in bacteria
  Bacterial resistance: Kanamycin, 50 μg/mL
  Growth temperature: 37°C
  Growth strain: NEB Stable
  Copy number: High Copy
Gene/Insert
  Gene/Insert name: SLC22A20P (alt name: SLC22A20, Oat6, OAT6)
  Species: H. sapiens (human)
  Insert size (bp): 1668
  Entrez Gene: SLC22A20P (a.k.a. Oat6, SLC22A20)
  Cloning method: Gateway Cloning
  Sequencing primers: 5′ M13-fwd; 3′ M13-rev
Terms and licenses: Academic/Nonprofit Terms; Industry Terms
Depositor comments: This plasmid contains a STOP codon at the end of the codon-optimized ORF. For the version of this plasmid that does not contain a STOP codon, please see Addgene plasmid 131976 For more information on the full Resolute plasmid collection, please see www.addgene.org/depositor-collections/re-solute/. Please provide your feedback on this plasmid to the RESOLUTE consortium by filling out their RESOLUTE repository feedback form: https://forms.office.com/Pages/ResponsePage.aspx?id=0e05yklzmkS7rjFGQL4N7z4feCLQvEJAmVcOCM_u885UN1JJRko0Ukg4TVQwNTZLOUxPQVJWT1NHUCQlQCN0PWcu
How to cite: pDONR221-SLC22A20P_STOP was a gift from RESOLUTE Consortium & Giulio Superti-Furga (Addgene plasmid # 161142 ; http://n2t.net/addgene:161142 ; RRID:Addgene_161142)
