>Addgene plasmid #161142 | pDONR221-SLC22A20P_STOP | depositor partial sequence | sequence record 312219 | Codon-optimized ORF of SLC22A20P
ATGGCCTTCACCGACCTGCTGGATGCACTGGGAAGCATGGGCCGGTTTCAGCTGAACCACACAGCCCTGC
TGCTGCTGCCATGCGGACTGCTGGCATGTCACAACTTCCTGCAGAACTTCACCGCAGCAGTGCCACCTCA
CCACTGCAGGGGACCAGCAAACCACACCGAGGCCAGCACAAATGACTCCGGAGCATGGCTGAGGGCAACC
ATCCCTCTGGATCAGCTGGGAGCACCTGAGCCATGTCGGAGATTCACAAAGCCACAGTGGGCCCTGCTGT
CCCCAAACAGCTCCATCCCTGGAGCAGCAACCGAGGGATGCAAGGACGGATGGGTGTACAATCGGAGCGT
GTTCCCAAGCACCATCGTGATGGAGTGGGACCTGGTGTGCGAGGCACGGACACTGAGAGATCTGGCCCAG
TCCGTGTACATGGCAGGCGTGCTGGTGGGAGCAGCCGTGTTCGGCTCTCTGGCAGATAGGCTGGGATGCA
AGGGACCACTGGTGTGGTCTTATCTGCAGCTGGCAGCAAGCGGAGCAGCAACCGCCTACTTCTCTAGCTT
TTCTGCCTATTGCGTGTTCCGGTTCCTGATGGGCATGACATTCAGCGGCATCATCCTGAATAGCGTGTCC
CTGGTGGTGGAGTGGATGCCTACCAGGGGAAGGACAGTGGCAGGAATCCTGCTGGGCTACTCTTTTACCC
TGGGACAGCTGATCCTGGCAGGAGTGGCCTATCTGATCAGGCCATGGAGGTGCCTGCAGTTCGCAATCAG
CGCCCCCTTTCTGATCTTCTTTCTGTACTCCTGGTGGCTGCCAGAGTCCTCTAGGTGGCTGCTGCTGCAC
GGCAAGTCCCAGCTGGCCGTGCAGAACCTGCAGAAGGTGGCCGCCATGAATGGAAGGAAGGAGGAGGGAG
AGCGCCTGACCAAGGAAGTGATGAGCTCCTATATCCAGTCCGAGTTCGCCAGCGTGTGCACATCTAACAG
CATCCTGGACCTGTTTCGGACCCCCGCCATCAGAAAGGTGACATGCTGTCTGATGGTCATCTGGTTCTCC
AATTCTGTGGCCTACTATGGCCTGGCCATGGATCTGCAGAAGTTCGGCCTGAGCCTGTACCTGGTGCAGG
CCCTGTTTGGCATCATCAACACCCCTGCAATGCTGGTGGCAACCGCAACAATGATCTATGTGGGCAGGCG
CGCAACAGTGGCATCCTTCCTGATCCTGGCCGGCCTGATGGTCATCGCCAATATGTTTGTGCCAGAGGGC
ACCCAGATCCTGTGCACAGCACAGGCCGCCCTGGGCAAGGGATGCCTGGCCTCTAGCTTCATCTGCGTGT
ACCTGTTCACCGGCGAGCTGTATCCCACAGAGATCCGGCAGATGGGAATGGGATTCGCAAGCGTGCACGC
AAGACTGGGAGGACTGACCGCACCTCTGGTGACCACACTGGGCGAGTACTCCACCATCCTGCCACCCGTG
TCTTTTGGCGCAACAGCAATCCTGGCAGGACTGGCCGTGTGCGTGCTGACCGAGACAAGGAACATGCCCC
TGGTGGAGACCATCGCCGCCATGGAGCGGAGAGTGAAGGAGGGCTCCTCTAAGAAGCACGTGGAGGAGAA
GAGCGAGGAGATCTCCCTGCAGCAGCTGAGGGCAAGCCCTCTGAAGGAGACAATCTAA
